>Addgene plasmid #63037 | Or47a-Gal4 | depositor partial sequence | sequence record 104328 | Or47a
GGTACCACGAGGGCAAGCACCAGGTACTGTTTCATATTGGACGATCAAACACTTTCTGCAATCGAAACAC
CCTGGGCTCCAACTTTTATATAAATAGGCAAATAACCCGGGGATGTCCCGTGTGAAGAGCAAGTGTTCTA
TAGCGCATTATATATGCTTTCCAAGTATCATTAGTTAAACCCGTAGGGCAATTATTATATGACGCCGATG
ATTTCACCAAAACTTGAGGTCAACGGAAATCCCAGACGTGTCGAAAACAAACCCCCCAATTCTTCCAGAA
ATTACAAAAAATTATAAAAATTAAAAACCGAGTAATAATAGTACATTTGTATTAAATTATATTTAGAGCT
CAATCTTAATAAGGTAATAATATATTGATTTTTAAACTTAGTCGTCAGTTGGAAGTCTTCGAAAAAACAA
AATTTTAAGTAATTATTTCACATTTTGGTAAAACTCAACATTCTTCATTAAAGAAGCTACTTCAAATTAT
TCATCGATATTCTTTTTCAATGACGTTGAATATTTGTAAGCAGCTAGAAATGTAAGATTTATTTTTCTCC
GTGTATATCTTTACCATCACATTTTGAGACCAGCCCCCGGAATGGGGATTTACTTCTCCTACGGTTGAAT
GCAGACCAGTCAACACATTTTAAGTGATCAGTGACCCAAGATTGATTTTGCGCACTTTATTAACTGCATG
TTACCAGAGGATTGGGTTTACTTTACTATCTAAATTTGTCGACCTGGGGAAGCACAGTAAATTCTCAGGC
GTAAATATCTAAAGGTTCTGTGAGAATCTTAAACCCGTTTGGTGACCAGCATTCGAGTCAGTCCAAAAAT
AAGCGAACAACAATGATCTACAGATGAGCGGGAAAAACGAAATAAACGTAACAGTTTCTAACAAAACAAA
TCATATATCATCTTCATAGACTGGTTCGTGGCGTAAGAAACATACTTAAAAGGCACTCCTTCTTAAATTA
CAATATTTTATTACAGTCTAACTTGGCAATAAATATTGTAGTTAAAAGTTCCGGCTAGGCCGTGAAAAAT
TGACTTAGGGAGTGTGCTTTTCACCATTACTCTCAAGGTAATAATAAATTCCATAACTATTGCAGTACTT
AAATTCATTCGTTGTAAGATGAATAGAGCCAGACTTGTATATGTTTAAAAACAAAAATAGGCGTTTACCC
GGTAGCACTGAACCTTGGAAAACCAATATAGTTTAGTCTTAAATTATATTGTTTTAAACAATCGTCTTAT
GATTTGGACAATCATTTTCCTGCTTCAGACCATGAAAATTATATTACATGAATAAGTAAACACATAATAT
CAGCTCTACGATACCCATTGACTTGAATTCGTTAATATTTCATTATAAATCAAAGCTAAGTCATATATAT
ACATGTATATATAAATATAATAGCACGCGTGGATTAAGTGCCTGATAAGATTGACTAACTGGCAGATGTC
TAGCCACACTTAATTAAATTAAAAGGCAAAGATTTCCATGTCTGGCGAAACGCTGATCAATTAGTGCAAA
TATAATAATTCGAGACAATCCCAGAAGCACCTGGAAACAGAAAATGGGAAGACTCCGCTCTTATACACAG
CGTATAAGATGATTCACCTGGCGAACGTCTATAGTGAAATGCATCTACTCAAGGGTGAATAGATTTCCAG
CTCGCTAATTAACTTTACTATTGACAATCTTTATTATTATAGCCTGCGAGAATAGAAAAACGCCCCCGGT
TGTTGGCTTTTTGAATGTGAATGAAATGAAACAACCTGACAAATGCGAAAAAAAAACCCACGGAAGTGAG
CGATCGAGTTAACGGTGTGAAACAGATTGCTGACTTATTTGGCCAACTTTCGGCAAGGTCAATGTCGGGT
GTGCTCGTCTGCAGACCGGGCCAAAACAAGATGATCTCGAACTGGGCGTGAAAGCCGCGTGGCGCCAACC
AGTTGATGACGTTCTGGCCAAGAGTTGCGTGGTTCCGCTCGGCCTGCGTTCATTATTTGCAGGTGCCGAA
GGTCTTCTGGTTCATTTTTTTGCAAACTTATTTGGAAATTCATCCAAGAACACTGTGGTATAAAATATTA
TTGGGTTTTTCAGTCGGTCCGCAGTTGTTAATCGCCATTAGACTGTTACGGTTACGAAATGTATCTACGC
GCGCGTTTGGCTCTGCTGAGCCTTCTCTTCCTGATGGTCTCCGGTCAGAGGAGTAAGTCCCGGAGTGAAC
GTCCTCAAGGCAGGACCTTGGGATTATTGACTCCCCTTTTACTGGGAGGTGGTGGACCGCTCTTCGATGT
TCCCCTGCCCGCAGGACCACCCATCAGACCAGGTGGTGGTTCATCCTCCGCAGCCGGAGGAGGCACCCAA
TCGGACTCATACTACGGCGGCAGTTATCCTAGCTACGGATACAGGCCCAACTATGGATACGGATATCCCA
ACTACGGTTATAACTATGGATACCCGGTCTTCGGCTACGGCTATGGGCAGAACTACTACAGACCCAGCTA
CTACAATTATGGTGGATACCAGAGACCGCAGCCCTATTATGGTTACCGGCCCACTTATAGCTCCAGTGGA
ACTGCCGGATCAGGCGGTTATCCCTCATACAGCAGTTCAGCTGTCATCTCAAGCTCTCCAACAAATTCGG
CCGTTGGTTCGGCATCAGGAGCAGGAGCAGTATCCGGAGGTGGAACCCCACAGCTATCCACCGCTCAGCA
AGCCCAGTTAGCCGGTCTTTTGGGTCAGGCCCTTGGCAGCAGTCTACGCCCTCTTCTCGCCAATGGGGGC
GGGGCAGCTGGAGCGACAGGAGCGGGAGCAAATCCACAAGCGCTGAGCGGTCTACTCAGTCTGCTTGGCT
AGACCATAAGAAGATCAGTATTAAGTAACAGATAGACACATTTATGATAAGTTATCAGACCCATAGCGAG
TCTAATTATACCGAACTTCGAATCAAACTACATTTCAAAATCTATCATTGTTATCTTGTTTATTAATTTT
AAATTAGTTTTAATAATTGTTTTTGTTAGTCTAATTTCTTTATAAATTTTATTTCACTAAAAAGGGTTTA
CTTTTTTGTTCAATTTGAATTTCTGTTGGCTAAGAATTCTCTTGCTTTGCCAATCCGTATGTAAATTGTG
TTAAGTGAACTTATCGTTTGGTGTTAACCATATATAGTGGGGTCAGGGCCTTAGAACTTCTCTTCTGCAA
GTTGCGAATATGTAATAATTAGAGGCACAAGAACTGCACTCTTGGAGCTATAAAAGGCAGTTCAGATCGC
AATTCATTTTAGAGTGTTCAGAATGGTCAGCATGCGGTTCACCTTCTTCTTACTGGTTGTATGGACTCTC
GTGGGATGTGTTTTTTCGAATCCTGTGAATGAGGATCCTGCTGCTGCAGCAACACTAGATGACGTGGCTG
ATTTGGGTGGTCAGGAAGCGAAGGAGGGCAATAGACCAGCTAGATGGCTGAGCGGAGGTTGGGGAGGCGG
ATGGAATACAGGATGGGGAGGAGGATGGAGTGGCAGCTGGAATGGAGGATGGAATGGAGGCTGGAACAGT
GGATGGAGTAATTCCTACAGCCCCTGGAGAAACAGCTATAGTAGTTACTGGTGGTAGCAGTCCCAAAACA
GTAGCTTCCCAAAACTTGATGCCAACTTTTGAATAAAGTGATCCAAATCAAGATTATAATCAAGTTATGT
TAAAGTTCTGTGAAAGCTCATAAGTCTAAATAAAGCGCATTAAGTTAACAAAAAGCCGAAGCTTTAAAGA
GCTTCTTAATAGCCAAATTAAAACACAGAAAACCATTTCAATTGTTTACGTGCTGCCGTTTTATAATATC
AAATAAATCTGTGCAACGTAAACAAGAACATTTAAATTAGTAAACAAGAAACAGGAATGCCAGTCGACTC
TGTCTTTGGATCTCTGGATCGAATAAAAGACCGCAGCTTTGGTTCCAAAAGTTACAGTTGCACAAAGCAA
AGATCCAAGCACAACCGAAGAAATCTCTCCACGAAATCACTGACCCGAAGTATCTGCAAGATGCGTCTAA
TCCTTCTGTCCATCGTTGGCCTCCTGTGTCTGGCCTATGCCCTCGCCCTGAATGAGAATGCAGCTGCTCT
CGAGGATCTGGTCAATCTAGGAGCAGAACATGCCGAAAGCGGAGTGCGAGATGCTCGTGGTTAAGGTCAT
GGCAACTACGGACATGGCAACTACGGACATGGCAACTACGGACATGGTCATCACGGGGGTGGTGGTCATG
GACATGGACATTATGGTCGCTAGTGTATTTATACATTTTTAAACTAACCCTGATGACAACACATATATTT
CAAATACAATTTATTAAAATAAAGTAGGTTCTCTTCAAACTGCAATACGATGTCTTTAATAATAAAGAGG
AAATCTGAAACTAATACTATAAATCAAAAAGTACTTCTTGTTCAAAGAAATCTTAAAGGTGCCAAAAGAA
CACACACATTGTGGTGAAATAAAAATGCTGACATGATAAATTTAAGATAAGCTGTTTTAAGCTTACTGTT
TAAAAACTACAGTAATTGCACTAAAATTTTTTTAAGAATTATATTTATTAGATTAAATGAAGAAAAAACT
CAAGGGCCAATGACGAGCCCCTTTTCTATATGAAAAATAAGGTAGAAGAGCTTTATTTTAAAAAAAGCTT
CAGAACGTCCGATTTCAATTTTGTGGATTTTAAGTTTATTCACTAGTAAGATCCATATCCATACAAATCA
GTAGGCGTGTTATTTCTTGACTCGCACGAGCTAATTTAGTCAAATTAGTTATTTGGTTATATTTTGTTTT
GAAAAGTATTAGACGCCATACGGTATATTTCGATGGGAACCAGTATGACAACTCAAGTTTAACGGCTTGC
ACTCGTAAATCCCCAGTTGTTTACTTTTTAGATTCTAGATCAAGCAAGTCGATCTTGACATTCATTAAAC
AATTGAGAGCCTATTTGCATATGAATCCTTGTGAATGAGTACTATGTTAATTGGGATTAATGATTAGCAG
ATTTGTATTAAATATTATATTATTACACACGATATGCGATGAATAGAGGTTATACTAGACTCGTTTAAAA
TTATGTATGTAACAGGTTGAAGTATGCGTTTCTGATCATATAAAGTATATATATTTTTGATCAGGATCGC
TATGTCTGACCATCTAGGGCAGCGCTCATGTATCAAAAGATTCTTTGTATTATTTGGTTCAACATGCACT
TCTATTAGTACTAGCTAAGAAACGGGTATCTGATAGTCGAGGATATCGAATAAAGGGTTGCCTCATGTTT
AACGCTCTACTCAGTATTCAACAAAATGTTATTAGGATTGACCTGACATCAACATGTCTGTTACAGTCCA
GATTTAAGTCAAAGATTTGTTTATATGAAACTTAAACAATTTAAACCTACATGTAAATGGAAAGGTTTCT
GTTCTGTATATTTGGCTTTGTTGATTAATAATTAATTAAATATGGCAATCGACCTGTCACTTAGCTGCCG
ATGCACTTTAGTAAAAACCCATAAAACAAAACAGGTCTCAATTGTTGGCAGTCAACGAATCCTAATCGAA
TGATCTATGTATGAAACCACTTAGGAGTAGCATCCCGACAACTTTCGCAAATGAGACATTAAAAATTTGG
AATGATTCAGTAATGACAGCCAAAACAAAAAAAAAAAAACAAGAAAAAAATGGTACACAGAATAAAAAAG
AGTGTAATATTTGTGTGGTGAAATATATAGCGATACAAACCAGAACCCGGTTAAAAAAGCCCCTAAACAA
TCGCACCTAGAGGCCAAGTAGGTATATAGTACATACACAGTATAGTACGACTATGGCAAGAGGTGGTGGT
GGAGCTATTGGAGGGGGGTGCTGTGGAGAGACCCGACTCATCGATGCGTATGAGAACAGGAACGTCAAGT
GGCGAGATCTTCGCATATAAGGCCCGCGATTGAGACGAACAAATCATCAGTTGCACGAGTCTGTCGAGTC
TGTATCAGCAACCCATTGAATCAAGCAGAAAGCAAGATGCGTCTAACACTTCTGGCCCTCATCGGTGTCC
TGTGCCTGGCATGTGCCTACGCCTTGGATGATTCTGAAAACAACGATCAGGTGGTTGGACTCCTGGACGT
CGCCGATCAGGGAGCGAACCATGCCAACGATGGAGCCCGAGAGGCCCGCCAGCTCGGAGGATGGGGCGGT
GGATGGGGTGGTCGTGGAGGATGGGGCGGCCGTGGAGGATGGGGCGGCCGTGGTGGATGGGGTGGCCGTG
GAGGATGGGGTGGAGGATGGGGCGGTCGAGGAGGTTGGGGAGGTCGCGGAGGTGGTTGGTATGGCCGATA
GAACGGCTGACGTCGCTGACCACGCCTCCGACCAATCCCACCACTTGCCAAGTCAGAAGGATACCCTGTC
ACCAATGTCATGGCGTGAATAAAGTACTTTGGAGCAATTAAATTTCGATTTTTATTTGGTATGCCTAACG
AGTGGCGTTTTTAAACCCATTATTTACTATCAAGGGAAATATTCATAATAGAAAATCATCTCCAGTCGTC
GGATTGAGCTAAAAGAAATCAGAAATCCTGGAAGCTCTCAATAATCTTCTATCCATAGGACCACTAAAAA
CACAGCTTCGAAGTCTTTAATAATATAAATTTTGGATCAATCTGTAATGATAGGCGGCAAAACAAAGTTC
AGTGCGTCTAATTGTAGCAGAAAACTTATCTAACATCGCTGATGTAAGCCACAATTTGACCAGATCCACC
ACCTGCCAAGTGAAAAGGACACCCTCCCATGGGCTTAAATGTGTTATTCAGGACTAATGAAGCACTTAAA
CTTGATTTTCGATTCGTGTTCTTGAAAAGGTGTCAAACTGAAGTGGTGCATAGGCCTATTATTATTCCCT
CTTAGGGGATATACTTATCCTGTCCAGCGTTTTAAACATACATACGCCCACACAAGCTTATTTCACTCTT
CAACCGTCTGGACTTTAAAATTGAACACAGAGGTTGTTCAATATTTTCCATATTCATCAGACGGTAAAAC
ATTAAATTCCTGTTTGTCATAATGGAACATTGGCGATAATGGAACATTGGCGATCAACCGGATAGTTTAG
TAGCAGTACATTTAGACCTGTCGGTGGTTTCTCGATTTCGGTGCGGTACTTGTTTGAAAGTGATAGTAGA
ACGAACAGGCAGACATGCCAAGATCGAAATATATAATTCCGCGGACAGTAGTGGACACAACTTTAAGCTT
TGAATACTTCTATAATGACAAAAAAGTAAAGCTGTACGAAATTAGAATAGTAATATATATCACTGTAAAT
ATGGAACGGAAATATTACCGTCAAAAACTACGATAAAAAAACATATTTACCGCACAGAAGCGTCGAGTGT
GCAATCTTCCCGTATAAGAGCTGCCGTTGAGTCGAAATTGTCATCAGTTGCACTTAAGTTTGAACTAACA
ATCTATCGAATTGAACGGAAATCGAGATGCGCCCAACACTCCAGGTCCTCATCAGTGTCCTTTGTCTGGT
CTCTGCCTACGCCTGGGATCATACCGACTGTAACGATCACTATATCGAATTCATGGACTATCCCGATGAG
AGAGCTACCGCCTATAGCAATGAATCCTCAGAATGGGATTTCTTTGAATTTTGGAGGCAAGTGTTTGGCC
TGTAGCAATTCTGACATCGCTGACCACGCCTCTGGTCAAAGCAATCACTTGGCGAGACATGTGACCCTCG
GATGTCAGGGCGTGAATAAAGAACATTAAAATTTAACCGGAGTTCTCATTTACTATGCCTAAAGAGGTGT
CAAACGGAGGTATTATTTGGGCGTGATATATTATACCCTCTAAAGGAGTATCCCCACCAGGTGAAACCCT
ATAAAACCCTTGACGTCGTTAATGGAAAGTACTGAACCGGAAATGAAAGTGGGCACTTTCTAATGGTAGA
AATTTGTCGGGATGAAATATATAAGTAGATATATATAATATTATATCTTGATTATCCAGCATCAATCACA
AGATAAAAAAAAAATATAATTCATAATTCATAATTCATATGTAATAGGCATTTGTAAATGTTGTAAACAA
AGGAAGGGTATTAAAGAGCTGTACTTTCGCATCTGTATTTCATTTATTCCTACTCAATTGAAAGGTTTAA
AACCCCTGAACTGAACACACTTGACTTAGTGTGAGGCCGAATTAACCCTTGTCGACGGTACC
