>Addgene plasmid #63037 | Or47a-Gal4 | addgene partial sequence | sequence record 108916 | pCasper-F 5'-gggttttattaacttacat-3'
GGTACCACGAGGGCAAGCACCAGGTACTGTTTCATATTGGACGATCAAACACTTTCTGCAATCGAAACAC
CCTGGGCTCCAACTTTTATATAAATAGGCAAATAACCCGGGGATGTCCCGTGTGAAGAGCAAGTGTTCTA
TAGCGCATTATATATGCTTTCCAAGTATCATTAGTTAAACCCGTAGGGCAATTATTATATGACGCCGATG
ATTTCACCAAAACTTGAGGTCAACGGAAATCCCAGACGTGTCGAAAACAAACCCCCCAATTCTTCCAGAA
ATTACAAAAAATTATAAAAATTAAAAACCGAGTAATAATAGTACATTTGTATTAAATTATATTTAGAGCT
CAATCTTAATAAGGTAATAATATATTGATTTTTAAACTTAGTCGTCAGTTGGAAGTCTTCGAAAAAACAA
AATTTTAAGTAATTATTTCACATTTTGGTAAAACTCAACATTCTTCATTAAAGAAGCTACTTCAAATTAT
TCATCGATATTCTTTTTCAATGACGTTGAATATTTGTAAGCAGCTAGAAATGTAAGATTTATTTTTCTCC
GTGTATATCTTTACCATCACATTTTGAGACCAGCCCCCGGAATGGGGATTTACTTCTCCTACGGTTGAAT
GCAGACCAGTCAACACATTTTAAGTGATCAGTGACCCAAGATTGATTTTGCGCACTTTATTAACTGCATG
TTACCAGAGGATTGGGTTTACTTTACTATCTAAATTTGTCGACCTGGGGAAGCACAGTAAATTCTCAGGC
GTAAATATCTAAAGGTTCTGTGAGAATCTTAAACCCGTTTGGTGACCAGCATTCGAGTCAGTCCAAAAAT
AAGCGAACAACAATGATCTACAGATGAGCGGGAAAAACGAAATAAACGTAACAGTTTCTAACAAAACAAA
TCATATATCATCTTCATAGACTGGTTCGTGGCGTAAGAAACATACTTAAAAGGCACTCCTTCTTAAATTA
CA
