>Addgene plasmid #63037 | Or47a-Gal4 | addgene partial sequence | sequence record 108919 | GAL4Nterm-R 5'-tcagatgtgccctagtcagc-3'
GGGAGAGTAGCGACACTCCCAGTTGTTCTTCAGACACTTGGCGCACTTCGGTTTTTCTTTGGAGCACTTG
AGCTTTTTAAGTCGGCAAATATCGCATGCTTGTTCGATAGAAGACAGAAGCTTGATATCGCCTCCCAGAC
CGGCAACGAAAATCACGTTCTTGTTGGTCAAAGTAAACGACATGGTGACTTCTTTTTTGCTTTAGCAGGC
TCTTTCGATCCCCGGGAATTGGTCGACTCTAGCGGTACCGTCGACAAGGGTTAATTCGGCCTCACACTAA
GTCAAGTGTGTTCAGTTCAGGGGTTTTAAACCTTTCAATTGAGTAGGAATAAATGAAATACAGATGCGAA
AGTACAGCTCTTTAATACCCTTCCTTTGTTTACAACATTTACAAATGCCTATTACATATGAATTATGAAT
TATGAATTATATTTTTTTTTTTATCTTGTGATTGATGCTGGATAATCAAGATATAATATTATATATATCT
ACTTATATATTTCATCCCGACAAATTTCTACCATTAGAAAGTGCCCACTTTCATTTCCGGTTCAGTACTT
TCCATTAACGACGTCAAGGGTTTTATAGGGTTTCACCTGGTGGGGATACTCCTTTAGAGGGTATAATATA
TCACGCCCAAATAATACCTCCGTTTGACACCTCTTTAGGCATAGTAAATGAGAACTCCGGTTAAATTTTA
ATGTTCTTTATTCACGCCCTGACATCCGAGGGTCACATGTCTCGCCAAGTGATTGCTTTGACCAGAGGCG
TGGTCAGCGATGTCAGAATTGCTACAGGCCAAACACTTGCCTCCAAAATTCAAAGAAATCCCATTCTGAG
GATTCATTGCTATAGGCGGTAGCTCTCTCATCGGGATAGTCCATGAATTCGATATAGTGATCGTTACAGT
CGGTATGATCCCAGGCGTAGGCAGAGACCAGACAAAGGACACTGATGAGGACCTGGAGTGTTGGGCGCAT
CTCGATTTCCGTTCAATTCGATAGATTGTTAGTTCAAACTTAAGTGCAACTGATGACAATTTCGACTCAA
CGGCAGCTCTTATACGGG
