[The description below was written by a language model from this plasmid's Addgene catalogue record.]
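Description:
Or47a-Gal4 is a Drosophila driver construct built in the pCasperAUG-Gal4-X backbone, a roughly 12 kb insect expression vector. The pCasper name points to the family of P-element germline transformation plasmids, although the record itself does not list P-element ends, a fly selection marker such as mini-white, or the bacterial origin of replication. In bacteria the plasmid is selected with ampicillin; its copy number is recorded as unknown.

The insert is an 8,239 bp fragment of Drosophila melanogaster genomic DNA carrying the promoter sequences of the odorant receptor gene Or47a. It was cloned as an Asp718I fragment, with the same site retained at both ends, immediately 5' of the Gal4 coding sequence supplied by the backbone. Because a single enzyme was used, the fragment could in principle have ligated in either orientation, and the stated purpose implies that the deposited clone carries it in the direction that drives Gal4. The backbone's open reading frame is a fusion of the first 18 amino acids of Drosophila ADH to yeast Gal4 residues 1-881, so the ADH segment presumably provides the start codon (the "AUG" in the vector name) for full-length Gal4 transcribed from the inserted regulatory region.

The construct is intended to express Gal4 in the pattern of Or47a, that is, in the olfactory sensory neurons that normally express this receptor. Flies carrying it can be crossed to UAS responder lines to label, trace or manipulate that neuronal population. This use fits the associated work on the genetic and functional organisation of the antennal lobe. No feature table accompanies the record, so terminators and other backbone elements cannot be confirmed.
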