Addgene plasmid #63037: Or47a-Gal4
Purpose: To express Gal4 in the pattern of the Drosophila melanogaster odorant receptor Or47a, using the promoter sequences of the gene cloned 5' of Gal4
Depositing lab: Leslie Vosshall. Depositing organization: Rockefeller University. Publication: Genetic and functional subdivision of the Drosophila antennal lobe. Fishilevich E, Vosshall LB. Curr Biol. 2005 Sep 6;15(17):1548-53. 10.1016/j.cub.2005.07.066 PubMed 16139209.
Backbone
  Vector backbone: pCasperAUG-Gal4-X
  Backbone manufacturer: Leslie Vosshall Lab
  Backbone size w/o insert (bp): 12000
  Vector type: Insect Expression
Growth in bacteria
  Bacterial resistance: Ampicillin, 100 μg/mL
  Growth temperature: 37°C
  Growth strain: DH5alpha
  Copy number: Unknown
Gene/Insert
  Gene/Insert name: Drosophila melanogaster Or47a promoter
  Species: D. melanogaster (fly)
  Insert size (bp): 8239
  Tag / fusion protein: Drosophila ADH (aa's 1-18) fused to Yeast Gal4 (aa's 1-881) (C terminal on backbone)
  Cloning method: Restriction Enzyme; 5′ cloning site Asp718I (not destroyed); 3′ cloning site Asp718I (not destroyed)
  Sequencing primers: 5′ pCasper-F 5'-gggttttattaacttacat-3'; 3′ GAL4Nterm-R 5'-tcagatgtgccctagtcagc-3'
Terms and licenses: Academic/Nonprofit Terms; Industry Terms: Not Available to Industry
How to cite: Or47a-Gal4 was a gift from Leslie Vosshall (Addgene plasmid # 63037 ; http://n2t.net/addgene:63037 ; RRID:Addgene_63037)
